>Addgene plasmid #137769 | CALCOCO1 W47A-mycDDK | addgene full sequence | sequence record 273244 | Addgene NGS Result
AACAAAATATTAACGCTTACAATTTCCATTCGCCATTCAGGCTGCGCAACTGTTGGGAAGGGCGATCGGT
GCGGGCCTCTTCGCTATTACGCCAGCTGGCGAAAGGGGGATGTGCTGCAAGGCGATTAAGTTGGGTAACG
CCAGGGTTTTCCCAGTCACGACGTTGTAAAACGACGGCCAGTGCCAAGCTGATCTATACATTGAATCAAT
ATTGGCAATTAGCCATATTAGTCATTGGTTATATAGCATAAATCAATATTGGCTATTGGCCATTGCATAC
GTTGTATCTATATCATAATATGTACATTTATATTGGCTCATGTCCAATATGACCGCCATGTTGACATTGA
TTATTGACTAGTTATTAATAGTAATCAATTACGGGGTCATTAGTTCATAGCCCATATATGGAGTTCCGCG
TTACATAACTTACGGTAAATGGCCCGCCTGGCTGACCGCCCAACGACCCCCGCCCATTGACGTCAATAAT
GACGTATGTTCCCATAGTAACGCCAATAGGGACTTTCCATTGACGTCAATGGGTGGAGTATTTACGGTAA
ACTGCCCACTTGGCAGTACATCAAGTGTATCATATGCCAAGTCCGCCCCCTATTGACGTCAATGACGGTA
AATGGCCCGCCTGGCATTATGCCCAGTACATGACCTTACGGGACTTTCCTACTTGGCAGTACATCTACGT
ATTAGTCATCGCTATTACCATGGTGATGCGGTTTTGGCAGTACACCAATGGGCGTGGATAGCGGTTTGAC
TCACGGGGATTTCCAAGTCTCCACCCCATTGACGTCAATGGGAGTTTGTTTTGGCACCAAAATCAACGGG
ACTTTCCAAAATGTCGTAATAACCCCGCCCCGTTGACGCAAATGGGCGGTAGGCGTGTACGGTGGGAGGT
CTATATAAGCAGAGCTCGTTTAGTGAACCGTCAGAATTTTGTAATACGACTCACTATAGGGCGGCCGGGA
ATTCGTCGACTGGATCCAGTACCGAGGAGATCTGCGCCGCGATCGCCATGGAAGAATCACCACTAAGCCG
GGCACCATCCCGTGGTGGAGTCAACTTTCTCAATGTAGCCCGGACCTACATCCCCAACACCAAGGTGGAA
TGTCACTACACCCTTCCCCCAGGCACCATGCCCAGTGCCAGTGACGCGATTGGCATCTTCAAGGTGGAGG
CTGCCTGTGTTCGGGATTACCACACATTTGTGTGGTCTTCCGTGCCTGAAAGTACAACTGATGGTTCCCC
CATTCACACCAGTGTCCAGTTCCAAGCCAGCTACCTGCCCAAACCAGGAGCTCAGCTCTACCAGTTCCGA
TATGTGAACCGCCAGGGCCAGGTGTGTGGGCAGAGCCCCCCTTTCCAGTTCCGAGAGCCAAGGCCCATGG
ATGAACTGGTGACCCTGGAGGAGGCTGATGGGGGCTCTGACATCCTGCTGGTTGTCCCCAAGGCAACTGT
GTTACAGAACCAGCTCGATGAGAGCCAGCAAGAACGGAATGACCTGATGCAGCTGAAGCTACAGCTGGAG
GGACAGGTGACAGAGCTGAGGAGCCGAGTGCAGGAGCTCGAGAGGGCTCTGGCAACTGCCAGGCAGGAGC
ACACGGAGCTGATGGAACAGTACAAGGGGATTTCCCGGTCCCATGGGGAGATCACAGAAGAGAGGGACAT
CCTGAGCCGGCAACAGGGAGACCATGTGGCACGCATCCTGGAGCTAGAGGATGACATCCAGACCATCAGT
GAGAAAGTGCTGACGAAGGAAGTGGAGCTGGACAGGCTTAGAGACACAGTGAAGGCCCTGACTCGGGAAC
AAGAGAAGCTCCTTGGGCAACTGAAAGAAGTACAAGCAGACAAGGAGCAAAGTGAGGCTGAGCTCCAAGT
GGCACAACAGGAGAACCATCACTTAAATTTGGACCTGAAGGAGGCGAAGAGCTGGCAAGAGGAGCAGAGT
GCTCAGGCTCAGCGACTGAAAGACAAGGTGGCCCAGATGAAGGACACCCTAGGCCAGGCCCAGCAGCGGG
TGGCCGAGCTGGAGCCCTTGAAGGAGCAGCTTCGAGGGGCCCAGGAGCTTGCAGCCTCAAGCCAGCAGAA
AGCCACCCTTCTTGGGGAGGAGTTGGCCAGTGCAGCAGCAGCCAGGGACCGCACCATAGCCGAACTACAC
CGCAGCCGCCTGGAAGTGGCTGAAGTTAACGGCAGGCTGGCTGAGCTCGGTTTGCACTTGAAGGAAGAAA
AATGCCAATGGAGCAAGGAGCGGGCAGGGCTGCTGCAGAGTGTGGAGGCAGAGAAGGACAAGATCCTGAA
GCTGAGTGCAGAGATACTTCGATTGGAGAAGGCAGTTCAGGAGGAGAGGACCCAAAACCAAGTGTTCAAG
ACTGAGCTGGCCCGGGAGAAGGATTCTAGCCTGGTACAGTTGTCAGAAAGTAAGCGGGAGCTGACAGAGC
TGCGGTCAGCCCTGCGTGTGCTCCAGAAGGAAAAGGAGCAGTTACAGGAGGAGAAACAGGAATTGCTAGA
GTACATGAGAAAGCTAGAGGCCCGCCTGGAGAAGGTGGCAGATGAGAAGTGGAATGAGGATGCCACCACA
GAGGATGAGGAGGCCGCTGTGGGGCTGAGCTGCCCGGCAGCTCTGACAGACTCAGAGGACGAGTCCCCAG
AAGACATGAGGCTCCCACCCTATGGCCTTTGTGAGCGTGGAGACCCAGGCTCCTCTCCTGCTGGGCCTCG
AGAGGCTTCTCCCCTTGTTGTCATCAGCCAGCCGGCTCCCATTTCTCCTCACCTCTCTGGGCCAGCTGAG
GACAGTAGCTCTGACTCGGAGGCTGAAGATGAGAAGTCAGTCCTGATGGCAGCTGTGCAGAGTGGGGGTG
AGGAGGCCAACTTACTGCTTCCTGAACTGGGCAGTGCCTTCTATGACATGGCCAGTGGCTTTACAGTGGG
TACCCTGTCAGAAACCAGCACTGGGGGCCCTGCCACCCCCACATGGAAGGAGTGTCCTATCTGTAAGGAG
CGCTTTCCTGCTGAGAGTGACAAGGATGCCCTGGAGGACCACATGGATGGACACTTCTTTTTCAGCACCC
AGGACCCCTTCACCTTTGAGACGCGTACGCGGCCGCTCGAGCAGAAACTCATCTCAGAAGAGGATCTGGC
AGCAAATGATATCCTGGATTACAAGGATGACGACGATAAGGTTTAAACGGCCGGCCGCGGTCATAGCTGT
TTCCTGAACAGATCCCGGGTGGCATCCCTGTGACCCCTCCCCAGTGCCTCTCCTGGCCCTGGAAGTTGCC
ACTCCAGTGCCCACCAGCCTTGTCCTAATAAAATTAAGTTGCATCATTTTGTCTGACTAGGTGTCCTTCT
ATAATATTATGGGGTGGAGGGGGGTGGTATGGAGCAAGGGGCAAGTTGGGAAGACAACCTGTAGGGCCTG
CGGGGTCTATTGGGAACCAAGCTGGAGTGCAGTGGCACAATCTTGGCTCACTGCAATCTCCGCCTCCTGG
GTTCAAGCGATTCTCCTGCCTCAGCCTCCCGAGTTGTTGGGATTCCAGGCATGCATGACCAGGCTCAGCT
AATTTTTGTTTTTTTGGTAGAGACGGGGTTTCACCATATTGGCCAGGCTGGTCTCCAACTCCTAATCTCA
GGTGATCTACCCACCTTGGCCTCCCAAATTGCTGGGATTACAGGCGTGAACCACTGCTCCCTTCCCTGTC
CTTCTGATTTTAAAATAACTATACCAGCAGGAGGACGTCCAGACACAGCATAGGCTACCTGGCCATGCCC
AACCGGTGGGACATTTGAGTTGCTTGCTTGGCACTGTCCTCTCATGCGTTGGGTCCACTCAGTAGATGCC
TGTTGAATTGGGTACGCGGCCAGCGGCGAGCGGTATCAGCTCACTCAAAGGCGGTAATACGGTTATCCAC
AGAATCAGGGGATAACGCAGGAAAGAACATGTGAGCAAAAGGCCAGCAAAAGGCCAGGAACCGTAAAAAG
GCCGCGTTGCTGGCGTTTTTCCATAGGCTCCGCCCCCCTGACGAGCATCACAAAAATCGACGCTCAAGTC
AGAGGTGGCGAAACCCGACAGGACTATAAAGATACCAGGCGTTTCCCCCTGGAAGCTCCCTCGTGCGCTC
TCCTGTTCCGACCCTGCCGCTTACCGGATACCTGTCCGCCTTTCTCCCTTCGGGAAGCGTGGCGCTTTCT
CATAGCTCACGCTGTAGGTATCTCAGTTCGGTGTAGGTCGTTCGCTCCAAGCTGGGCTGTGTGCACGAAC
CCCCCGTTCAGCCCGACCGCTGCGCCTTATCCGGTAACTATCGTCTTGAGTCCAACCCGGTAAGACACGA
CTTATCGCCACTGGCAGCAGCCACTGGTAACAGGATTAGCAGAGCGAGGTATGTAGGCGGTGCTACAGAG
TTCTTGAAGTGGTGGCCTAACTACGGCTACACTAGAAGAACAGTATTTGGTATCTGCGCTCTGCTGAAGC
CAGTTACCTTCGGAAAAAGAGTTGGTAGCTCTTGATCCGGCAAACAAACCACCGCTGGTAGCGGTGGTTT
TTTTGTTTGCAAGCAGCAGATTACGCGCAGAAAAAAAGGATCTCAAGAAGATCCTTTGATCTTTTCTACG
GGGTCTGACGCTCAGTGGAACGAAAACTCACGTTAAGGGATTTTGGTCATGAGATTATCAAAAAGGATCT
TCACCTAGATCCTTTTAAATTAAAAATGAAGTTTTAAATCAATCTAAAGTATATATGAGTAACCTGAGGC
TATGGCAGGGCCTGCCGCCCCGACGTTGGCTGCGAGCCCTGGGCCTTCACCCGAACTTGGGGGGTGGGGT
GGGGAAAAGGAAGAAACGCGGGCGTATTGGCCCCAATGGGGTCTCGGTGGGGTATCGACAGAGTGCCAGC
CCTGGGACCGAACCCCGCGTTTATGAACAAACGACCCAACACCGTGCGTTTTATTCTGTCTTTTTATTGC
CGTCATAGCGCGGGTTCCTTCCGGTATTGTCTCCTTCCGTGTTTCAGTTAGCCTCCCCCTAGGGTGGGCG
AAGAACTCCAGCATGAGATCCCCGCGCTGGAGGATCATCCAGCCGGCGTCCCGGAAAACGATTCCGAAGC
CCAACCTTTCATAGAAGGCGGCGGTGGAATCGAAATCTCGTGATGGCAGGTTGGGCGTCGCTTGGTCGGT
CATTTCGAACCCCAGAGTCCCGCTCAGAAGAACTCGTCAAGAAGGCGATAGAAGGCGATGCGCTGCGAAT
CGGGAGCGGCGATACCGTAAAGCACGAGGAAGCGGTCAGCCCATTCGCCGCCAAGCTCTTCAGCAATATC
ACGGGTAGCCAACGCTATGTCCTGATAGCGATCCGCCACACCCAGCCGGCCACAGTCGATGAATCCAGAA
AAGCGGCCATTTTCCACCATGATATTCGGCAAGCAGGCATCGCCATGGGTCACGACGAGATCCTCGCCGT
CGGGCATGCTCGCCTTGAGCCTGGCGAACAGTTCGGCTGGCGCGAGCCCCTGATGCTCTTCGTCCAGATC
ATCCTGATCGACAAGACCGGCTTCCATCCGAGTACGTGCTCGCTCGATGCGATGTTTCGCTTGGTGGTCG
AATGGGCAGGTAGCCGGATCAAGCGTATGCAGCCGCCGCATTGCATCAGCCATGATGGATACTTTCTCGG
CAGGAGCAAGGTGAGATGACAGGAGATCCTGCCCCGGCACTTCGCCCAATAGCAGCCAGTCCCTTCCCGC
TTCAGTGACAACGTCGAGCACAGCTGCGCAAGGAACGCCCGTCGTGGCCAGCCACGATAGCCGCGCTGCC
TCGTCTTGCAGTTCATTCAGGGCACCGGACAGGTCGGTCTTGACAAAAAGAACCGGGCGCCCCTGCGCTG
ACAGCCGGAACACGGCGGCATCAGAGCAGCCGATTGTCTGTTGTGCCCAGTCATAGCCGAATAGCCTCTC
CACCCAAGCGGCCGGAGAACCTGCGTGCAATCCATCTTGTTCAATCATGCGAAACGATCCTCATCCTGTC
TCTTGATCGATCTTTGCAAAAGCCTAGGCCTCCAAAAAAGCCTCCTCACTACTTCTGGAATAGCTCAGAG
GCCGAGGCGGCCTCGGCCTCTGCATAAATAAAAAAAATTAGTCAGCCATGGGGCGGAGAATGGGCGGAAC
TGGGCGGAGTTAGGGGCGGGATGGGCGGAGTTAGGGGCGGGACTATGGTTGCTGACTAATTGAGATGCAT
GCTTTGCATACTTCTGCCTGCTGGGGAGCCTGGGGACTTTCCACACCTGGTTGCTGACTAATTGAGATGC
ATGCTTTGCATACTTCTGCCTGCTGGGGAGCCTGGGGACTTTCCACACCCTAACTGACACACATTCCACA
GCTGGTTCTTTCCGCCTCAGGACTCTTCCTTTTTCAATATTATTGAAGCATTTATCAGGGTTATTGTCTC
ATGAGCGGATACATATTTGAATGTATTTAGAAAAATAAACAAATAGGGGTTCCGCGCACATTTCCCCGAA
AAGTGCCACCTG
[124 nt withheld, positions 6523-6646]
C
[91 nt withheld, positions 6648-6738]
A
[49 nt withheld, positions 6740-6788]
CCTTTGACGTTGGAGTCCACGTTCTTT
[37 nt withheld, positions 6816-6852]
ACCCTATCTCGGTCTATTCTTTTGATTTATAAGGGATTTTGCCGATTTCGGCCTATTGGTTAAAAAATGA
GCTGATTTAACAAAAATTTAACGCGAATTTT
Features (pLannotate 1.2.2; 16 found; start..end, strand, type, name):
      1..25      +  rep_origin     M13 ori (fragment): M13 bacteriophage origin of replication; arrow indicates direction of (+) strand synthesis
     29..183     -  CDS            lacZα (fragment): LacZα fragment of β-galactosidase; lacZ fragment
    343..722     +  enhancer       CMV enhancer: human cytomegalovirus immediate early enhancer
    724..923     +  promoter       CMV promoter: human cytomegalovirus (CMV) immediate early promoter
    952..970     +  promoter       T7 promoter: promoter for bacteriophage T7 RNA polymerase
   1028..3100    +  CDS            CALCOCO1: CACO1_HUMAN - Also known as KIAA1536. Experimental evidence at protein level: Swiss-Prot protein existence level 1. Seems to enhance inorganic pyrophosphatase thus activating phosphogluomutase (PMG). Probably functions as component of the calphoglin complex, which is involved in linking cellular metabolism (phosphate and glucose metabolism) with other core functions including protein synthesis and degradation, calcium signaling and cell growth. From Homo sapiens (Human).
   3167..3191    +  CDS            3xFLAG (fragment): three tandem FLAG® epitope tags
   3237..3859    +  polyA_signal   hGH poly(A) signal: human growth hormone polyadenylation signal
   4008..4596    -  rep_origin     ori: high-copy-number ColE1/pMB1/pBR322/pUC origin of replication
   4818..4834    +  polyA_signal   bGH poly(A) signal (fragment): bovine growth hormone polyadenylation signal
   4925..4972    -  polyA_signal   HSV TK poly(A) signal: herpes simplex virus thymidine kinase polyadenylation signal (Cole and Stacy, 1985)
   5031..5183    -  CDS            ble (fragment): BLE_KLEPN - Experimental evidence at protein level: Swiss-Prot protein existence level 1. Binding protein with a strong affinity to the bleomycin family of antibiotics. Binds to CL990; an antimitotic-antibiotic compound. From Klebsiella pneumoniae.
   5204..5998    -  CDS            NeoR/KanR: aminoglycoside phosphotransferase from Tn5; aph(3')-II (or nptII); confers resistance to neomycin, kanamycin, and G418 (Geneticin®)
   6033..6390    -  promoter       SV40 promoter: SV40 enhancer and early promoter
   6392..6496    -  promoter       AmpR promoter: bla
   6523..6951    +  rep_origin     f1 ori (sequence partly withheld): f1 bacteriophage origin of replication; arrow indicates direction of (+) strand synthesis
