[The description below was written by a language model from this plasmid's Addgene catalogue record and pLannotate feature annotations shown in this document.]
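Description:
CALCOCO1 W47A-mycDDK is a mammalian expression plasmid built on the pCMV6-Entry backbone, about 7 kb in size, encoding human CALCOCO1 with a tryptophan-to-alanine substitution at residue 47. The record describes it as a LIR mutant, meaning the change is intended to disrupt an LC3-interacting region, the short motif through which autophagy receptors and adaptors bind ATG8-family proteins. The open reading frame is driven by the human cytomegalovirus immediate-early enhancer and promoter, with a T7 promoter just upstream of the insert that could support in vitro transcription. The coding sequence is fused at its C terminus to a myc-DDK tag (DDK being the FLAG epitope). The feature annotation picks up only a FLAG-type fragment downstream of the gene and does not separately annotate the myc portion. A human growth hormone polyadenylation signal terminates the transcript.

In bacteria, the plasmid replicates from a high-copy ColE1/pUC-type origin and is selected with kanamycin. The single Tn5 aminoglycoside phosphotransferase gene (NeoR/KanR) sits behind tandem bacterial (AmpR-type) and SV40 early promoters and is followed by an HSV TK polyadenylation signal. The same marker can therefore confer G418 resistance in mammalian cells for selecting stable transfectants. An f1 origin is also present, along with small annotated fragments of lacZα, an M13 origin, ble and a bGH poly(A) signal that appear to be backbone remnants. The cloning method is not recorded. The construct is suited to transient or stable expression of epitope-tagged mutant CALCOCO1, for example alongside the wild-type protein in studies of its role in MTOR-regulated selective autophagy.
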