Addgene plasmid #137769: CALCOCO1 W47A-mycDDK
Purpose: CALCOCO1 LIR mutant
Depositing lab: Carol Mercer. Depositing organization: University of Cincinnati. Publication: Mass spectrometry proteomics reveals a function for mammalian CALCOCO1 in MTOR-regulated selective autophagy. Stefely JA, Zhang Y, Freiberger EC, Kwiecien NW, Thomas HE, Davis AM, Lowry ND, Vincent CE, Shishkova E, Clark NA, Medvedovic M, Coon JJ, Pagliarini DJ, Mercer CA. Autophagy. 2020 Jan 23. doi: 10.1080/15548627.2020.1719746. PubMed 31971854.
Backbone
  Vector backbone: pCMV6-Entry
  Vector type: Mammalian Expression
Growth in bacteria
  Bacterial resistance: Kanamycin, 50 μg/mL
  Growth temperature: 37°C
  Growth strain: DH5alpha
  Copy number: High Copy
Gene/Insert
  Gene/Insert name: CALCOCO1 W47A
  Species: H. sapiens (human)
  Mutation: W47A
  Promoter: CMV
  Tag / fusion protein: mycDDK (C terminal on insert)
  Cloning method: Unknown
Terms and licenses: Academic/Nonprofit Terms; Industry Terms: Not Available to Industry
How to cite: CALCOCO1 W47A-mycDDK was a gift from Carol Mercer (Addgene plasmid # 137769 ; http://n2t.net/addgene:137769 ; RRID:Addgene_137769)
